Addgene plasmid #78388: pNX3b2-FL3
Purpose: fission yeast epitope tagging
Depositing lab: Kazunori Tomita. Depositing organization: University College London. Publication: Sequential and counter-selectable cassettes for fission yeast. Amelina H, Moiseeva V, Collopy LC, Pearson SR, Armstrong CA, Tomita K. BMC Biotechnol. 2016 Nov 8;16(1):76. 10.1186/s12896-016-0307-4 PubMed 27825338.
Backbone
  Vector backbone: pFA6a-hygMX6
  Selectable markers: Hygromycin
Growth in bacteria
  Bacterial resistance: Ampicillin, 100 μg/mL
  Growth temperature: 37°C
  Growth strain: DH5alpha
  Copy number: High Copy
Gene/Insert 1
  Gene/Insert name: 3xFLAG
Gene/Insert 2
  Gene/Insert name: hygML
  Species: S. cerevisiae (budding yeast), S. pombe (fission yeast)
Terms and licenses: Academic/Nonprofit Terms; Industry Terms: Not Available to Industry
How to cite: pNX3b2-FL3 was a gift from Kazunori Tomita (Addgene plasmid # 78388 ; http://n2t.net/addgene:78388 ; RRID:Addgene_78388)
