[The description below was written by a language model from this plasmid's Addgene catalogue record and pLannotate feature annotations shown in this document.]
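Description:
pNX3b2-FL3 is a 4,448 bp epitope-tagging template plasmid for fission yeast, built on the pFA6a-hygMX6 backbone. It is maintained in E. coli as a high-copy plasmid through a ColE1/pUC-type origin and selected with ampicillin via the β-lactamase gene and its native promoter. Short remnants of rop and the pBR322 bom region, together with an SP6 promoter, are carried over from the parental vector and have no evident role in the tagging function. No yeast origin of replication is annotated, consistent with a plasmid that serves as a cassette source rather than an episome in yeast.

The payload is a tagging module arranged in a single orientation. A 3xFLAG coding segment (detected by the annotation as three adjacent FLAG-type fragments) is followed by the S. cerevisiae ADH1 transcription terminator. Downstream lies a hygromycin resistance cassette, which the catalogue calls hygML and the feature table matches as a partial hphMX6 marker. The partial match suggests the cassette differs from standard hphMX6, but the record does not state how. In pFA6a-series plasmids this layout is typically amplified with primers carrying homology to a target locus, so that integration fuses the tag in frame to the C-terminus of the endogenous gene. The ADH1 terminator then ends the tagged transcript, and hygromycin resistance selects integrants.

The stated purpose is fission yeast epitope tagging, and the plasmid belongs to a set of sequential and counter-selectable cassettes developed for S. pombe. The resulting FLAG-tagged proteins can be detected or purified with anti-FLAG reagents.
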