Features (pLannotate 1.2.2; 11 found; start..end, strand, type, name):
     70..105     +  CDS            rop (fragment): Rop protein, which maintains plasmids at low copy number; rop
    207..258     +  misc_feature   bom (fragment): basis of mobility region from pBR322
    321..339     +  promoter       SP6 promoter: promoter for bacteriophage SP6 RNA polymerase
    415..435     +  CDS            FLAG (fragment): FLAG® epitope tag, followed by an enterokinase cleavage site
    439..463     +  CDS            3xFLAG (fragment): three tandem FLAG® epitope tags
    466..486     +  CDS            FLAG (fragment): FLAG® epitope tag, followed by an enterokinase cleavage site
    516..703     +  terminator     ADH1 terminator: S. cerevisiae ADH1; transcription terminator for the S. cerevisiae alcohol dehydrogenase 1 (ADH1) gene
    762..2080    +  gene           hphMX6 (fragment): yeast selectable marker conferring hygromycin resistance
   2699..3287    -  rep_origin     ori: high-copy-number ColE1/pMB1/pBR322/pUC origin of replication
   3458..4318    -  CDS            AmpR: β-lactamase; bla; confers resistance to ampicillin, carbenicillin, and related antibiotics
   4319..4423    -  promoter       AmpR promoter: bla
>Addgene plasmid #78388 | pNX3b2-FL3 | depositor full sequence | sequence record 160594 | pNX3b2-FL3 sequence 4448 bps
GACGTCTAAGAAACCATTATTATCATGACATTAACCTATAAAAATAGGCGTATCACGAGGCCCTTTCGTC
TCGCGCGTTTCGGTGATGACGGTGAAAACCTCTGACACATGCAGCTCCCGGAGACGGTCACAGCTTGTCT
GTAAGCGGATGCCGGGAGCAGACAAGCCCGTCAGGGCGCGTCAGCGGGTGTTGGCGGGTGTCGGGGCTGG
CTTAACTATGCGGCATCAGAGCAGATTGTACTGAGAGTGCACCATATGGACATATTGTCGTTAGAACGCG
GCTACAATTAATACATAACCTTATGTATCATACACATACGATTTAGGTGACACTATAGAACGCGGCCGCC
AGCTGAAGCTTCGTACGCTGCAGGTCGACGGATCCCCGGGTTAATTAACGCTAGCATGGGTGACTACAAG
GACGACGATGACAAGGGAGATTACAAAGATGACGACGATAAGGACTACAAGGACGACGATGACAAGTCTA
GATGAGGCGCGCCACTTCTAAATAAGCGAATTTCTTATGATTTATGATTTTTATTATTAAATAAGTTATA
AAAAAAATAAGTGTATACAAATTTTAAAGTGACTCTTAGGTTTTAAAACGAAAATTCTTATTCTTGAGTA
ACTCTTTCCTGTAGGTCAGGTTGCTTTCTCAGGTATAGTATGAGGTCGCTCTTATTGACCACACCTCTAC
CGGCAGATCCGCTAGGAGATCTGTTTAGCTTGCCTCGTCCCCGCCGGGTCACCCGGTCAGCGACATGGAG
GCCCAGAATACCCTCCTTGACAGTCTTGACGTGCGCAGCTCAGGGGCATGATGTGACTGTCGCCCGTACA
TTTAGCCCATACATCCCCATGTATAATCATTTGCATCCATACATTTTGATGGCCGCACGGCGCGAAGCAA
AAATTACGGCTCCTCGCTGCGGACCTGCGAGCAGGGAAACGCTCCCCTCACAGACGCGTTGAATTGTCCC
CACGCCGCGCCCCTGTAGAGAAATATAAAAGGTTAGGATTTGCCACTGAGGTTCTTCTTTCATATACTTC
CTTTTAAAATCTTGCTAGGATACAGTTCTCACATCACATCCGAACATAAACAACCATGGGTAAAAAGCCT
GAACTCACCGCGACGTCTGTCGAGAAGTTTCTGATCGAAAAGTTCGACAGCGTCTCCGACCTGATGCAGC
TCTCGGAGGGCGAAGAATCTCGTGCTTTCAGCTTCGATGTAGGAGGGCGTGGATATGTCCTGCGGGTAAA
TAGCTGCGCCGATGGTTTCTACAAAGATCGTTATGTTTATCGGCACTTTGCATCGGCCGCGCTCCCGATT
CCGGAAGTGCTTGACATTGGGGAATTCAGCGAGAGCCTGACCTATTGCATCTCCCGCCGTGCACAGGGTG
TCACGTTGCAAGACCTGCCTGAAACCGAACTGCCCGCTGTTCTGCAGCCGGTCGCGGAGGCCATGGATGC
GATCGCTGCGGCCGATCTTAGCCAGACGAGCGGGTTCGGCCCATTCGGACCGCAAGGAATCGGTCAATAC
ACTACATGGCGTGATTTCATATGCGCGATTGCTGATCCCCATGTGTATCACTGGCAAACTGTGATGGACG
ACACCGTCAGTGCGTCCGTCGCGCAGGCTCTCGATGAGCTGATGCTTTGGGCCGAGGACTGCCCCGAAGT
CCGGCACCTCATGCACGCGGATTTCGGCTCCAACAATGTCCTGACGGACAATGGCCGCATAACAGCGGTC
ATTGACTGGAGCGAGGCGATGTTCGGGGATTCCCAATACGAGGTCGCCAACATCTTCTTCTGGAGGCCGT
GGTTGGCTTGTATGGAGCAGCAGACGCGCTACTTCGAGCGGAGGCATCCGGAGCTTGCAGGATCGCCGCG
GCTCCGGGCGTATATGCTCCGCATTGGTCTTGACCAACTCTATCAGAGCTTGGTTGACGGCAATTTCGAT
GATGCAGCTTGGGCGCAGGGTCGATGCGACGCAATCGTCCGATCCGGAGCCGGGACTGTCGGGCGTACAC
AAATCGCCCGCAGAAGCGCGGCCGTCTGGACCGATGGCTGTGTAGAAGTAGCTAGCTAATCGATTAGCTG
CAGTAATCCTTGCTTAAAAAGATTCTCTTTTTTTATGATATTTGTACATAAACTTTATAAATGAAATTCA
TAATAGAAACGACACGAAATTACAAAATGGAATATGTTCATAGGGTAGACGAAACTATATACGCAATCTA
CATACATTTATCAAGAAGGAGAAAAAGGAGGATGTAAAGGAATACAGGTAAGCAAATTGATACTAATGGC
TCAACGTGATAAGGAAAAAGAATTGCACTTTAACATTAATATTGACAAGGAGGAGGGCACCACACAAAAA
GTTAGGTGTAACAGAAAATCATGAAACTATGATTCCTAATTTATATATTGGAGGATTTTCTCTAAAAAAA
AAAAAATACAACAAATAAAAAACACTCAATGACCTGACCATTTGATGGAGTTTAAACGAGCTCGAATTCT
AGGCTTCCTCGCTCACTGACTCGCTGCGCTCGGTCGTTCGGCTGCGGCGAGCGGTATCAGCTCACTCAAA
GGCGGTAATACGGTTATCCACAGAATCAGGGGATAACGCAGGAAAGAACATGTGAGCAAAAGGCCAGCAA
AAGGCCAGGAACCGTAAAAAGGCCGCGTTGCTGGCGTTTTTCCATAGGCTCCGCCCCCCTGACGAGCATC
ACAAAAATCGACGCTCAAGTCAGAGGTGGCGAAACCCGACAGGACTATAAAGATACCAGGCGTTTCCCCC
TGGAAGCTCCCTCGTGCGCTCTCCTGTTCCGACCCTGCCGCTTACCGGATACCTGTCCGCCTTTCTCCCT
TCGGGAAGCGTGGCGCTTTCTCAATGCTCACGCTGTAGGTATCTCAGTTCGGTGTAGGTCGTTCGCTCCA
AGCTGGGCTGTGTGCACGAACCCCCCGTTCAGCCCGACCGCTGCGCCTTATCCGGTAACTATCGTCTTGA
GTCCAACCCGGTAAGACACGACTTATCGCCACTGGCAGCAGCCACTGGTAACAGGATTAGCAGAGCGAGG
TATGTAGGCGGTGCTACAGAGTTCTTGAAGTGGTGGCCTAACTACGGCTACACTAGAAGGACAGTATTTG
GTATCTGCGCTCTGCTGAAGCCAGTTACCTTCGGAAAAAGAGTTGGTAGCTCTTGATCCGGCAAACAAAC
CACCGCTGGTAGCGGTGGTTTTTTTGTTTGCAAGCAGCAGATTACGCGCAGAAAAAAAGGATCTCAAGAA
GATCCTTTGATCTTTTCTACGGGGTCTGACGCTCAGTGGAACGAAAACTCACGTTAAGGGATTTTGGTCA
TGAGATTATCAAAAAGGATCTTCACCTAGATCCTTTTAAATTAAAAATGAAGTTTTAAATCAATCTAAAG
TATATATGAGTAAACTTGGTCTGACAGTTACCAATGCTTAATCAGTGAGGCACCTATCTCAGCGATCTGT
CTATTTCGTTCATCCATAGTTGCCTGACTCCCCGTCGTGTAGATAACTACGATACGGGAGGGCTTACCAT
CTGGCCCCAGTGCTGCAATGATACCGCGAGACCCACGCTCACCGGCTCCAGATTTATCAGCAATAAACCA
GCCAGCCGGAAGGGCCGAGCGCAGAAGTGGTCCTGCAACTTTATCCGCCTCCATCCAGTCTATTAATTGT
TGCCGGGAAGCTAGAGTAAGTAGTTCGCCAGTTAATAGTTTGCGCAACGTTGTTGCCATTGCTACAGGCA
TCGTGGTGTCACGCTCGTCGTTTGGTATGGCTTCATTCAGCTCCGGTTCCCAACGATCAAGGCGAGTTAC
ATGATCCCCCATGTTGTGCAAAAAAGCGGTTAGCTCCTTCGGTCCTCCGATCGTTGTCAGAAGTAAGTTG
GCCGCAGTGTTATCACTCATGGTTATGGCAGCACTGCATAATTCTCTTACTGTCATGCCATCCGTAAGAT
GCTTTTCTGTGACTGGTGAGTACTCAACCAAGTCATTCTGAGAATAGTGTATGCGGCGACCGAGTTGCTC
TTGCCCGGCGTCAATACGGGATAATACCGCGCCACATAGCAGAACTTTAAAAGTGCTCATCATTGGAAAA
CGTTCTTCGGGGCGAAAACTCTCAAGGATCTTACCGCTGTTGAGATCCAGTTCGATGTAACCCACTCGTG
CACCCAACTGATCTTCAGCATCTTTTACTTTCACCAGCGTTTCTGGGTGAGCAAAAACAGGAAGGCAAAA
TGCCGCAAAAAAGGGAATAAGGGCGACACGGAAATGTTGAATACTCATACTCTTCCTTTTTCAATATTAT
TGAAGCATTTATCAGGGTTATTGTCTCATGAGCGGATACATATTTGAATGTATTTAGAAAAATAAACAAA
TAGGGGTTCCGCGCACATTTCCCCGAAAAGTGCCACCT
