>Addgene plasmid #78388 | pNX3b2-FL3 | addgene partial sequence | sequence record 149880 | SP6 5'-ATTTAGGTGACACTATAG-3'
ACGCTGCAGGTCGACGGATCCCCGGGTTAATTAACGCTAGCATGGGTGACTACAAGGACGACGATGACAA
GGGAGATTACAAAGATGACGACGATAAGGACTACAAGGACGACGATGACAAGTCTAGATGAGGCGCGCCA
CTTCTAAATAAGCGAATTTCTTATGATTTATGATTTTTATTATTAAATAAGTTATAAAAAAAATAAGTGT
ATACAAATTTTAAAGTGACTCTTAGGTTTTAAAACGAAAATTCTTATTCTTGAGTAACTCTTTCCTGTAG
GTCAGGTTGCTTTCTCAGGTATAGTATGAGGTCGCTCTTATTGACCACACCTCTACCGGCAGATCCGCTA
GGAGATCTGTTTAGCTTGCCTCGTCCCCGCCGGGTCACCCGGTCAGCGACATGGAGGCCCAGAATACCCT
CCTTGACAGTCTTGACGTGCGCAGCTCAGGGGCATGATGTGACTGTCGCCCGTACATTTAGCCCATACAT
CCCCATGTATAATCATTTGCATCCATACATTTTGATGGCCGCACGGCGCGAAGCAAAAATTACGGCTCCT
CGCTGCGGACCTGCGAGCAGGGAAACGCTCCCCTCACAGACGCGTTGAATTGTCCCCACGCCGCGCCCCT
GTAGAGAAATATAAAAGGTTAGGATTTGCCACTGAGGTTCTTCTTTCATATACTTCCTTTTAAAATCTTG
CTAGGATACAGTTCTCACATCACATCCGAACATAAACAACCATGGGTAAAAAGCCTGAACTCACCGCGAC
GTCTGTCGAGAAGTTTCTGATCGAAAAGTTCGACAGCGTCTCCGACCTGATGCAGCTCTCGGAGGGCGAA
GAATCTCGTGCTTTCAGCTTCGATGTAGGAGGGCGTGGATATGTCCTGCGGGTAAATAGCTGCGCCGATG
GTTTCTACAAAGATCGTTATGTTTATCGGCACTTTGCATCGGCCGCGCTCCCGATTCCGGAAGTGCTTGA
CATTGGGGAATTCAGCGAGAGCCTGACCTATTGCATCTCCCGCCGTGCACAGGG
