>Addgene plasmid #78388 | pNX3b2-FL3 | addgene partial sequence | sequence record 149883 | Tef-promoter-F 5'-GGATACAGTTCTCACATCAC-3'
AAAAGCCTGAACTCACCGCGACGTCTGTCGAGAAGTTTCTGATCGAAAAGTTCGACAGCGTCTCCGACCT
GATGCAGCTCTCGGAGGGCGAAGAATCTCGTGCTTTCAGCTTCGATGTAGGAGGGCGTGGATATGTCCTG
CGGGTAAATAGCTGCGCCGATGGTTTCTACAAAGATCGTTATGTTTATCGGCACTTTGCATCGGCCGCGC
TCCCGATTCCGGAAGTGCTTGACATTGGGGAATTCAGCGAGAGCCTGACCTATTGCATCTCCCGCCGTGC
ACAGGGTGTCACGTTGCAAGACCTGCCTGAAACCGAACTGCCCGCTGTTCTGCAGCCGGTCGCGGAGGCC
ATGGATGCGATCGCTGCGGCCGATCTTAGCCAGACGAGCGGGTTCGGCCCATTCGGACCGCAAGGAATCG
GTCAATACACTACATGGCGTGATTTCATATGCGCGATTGCTGATCCCCATGTGTATCACTGGCAAACTGT
GATGGACGACACCGTCAGTGCGTCCGTCGCGCAGGCTCTCGATGAGCTGATGCTTTGGGCCGAGGACTGC
CCCGAAGTCCGGCACCTCATGCACGCGGATTTCGGCTCCAACAATGTCCTGACGGACAATGGCCGCATAA
CAGCGGTCATTGACTGGAGCGAGGCGATGTTCGGGGATTCCCAATACGAGGTCGCCAACATCTTCTTCTG
GAGGCCGTGGTTGGCTTGTATGGAGCAGCAGACGCGCTACTTCGAGCGGAGGCATCCGGAGCTTGCAGGA
TCGCCGCGGCTCCGGGCGTATATGCTCCGCATTGGTCTTGACCAACTCTATCAGAGCTTGGTTGACGGCA
ATTTCGATGATGCAGCTTGGGCGCAGGGTCGATGCGACGCAATCGTCCGATCCGGAGCCGGGACTGTCGG
GCGTACACAAATCGCCCGCAGAAGCGCGGCCGTCTGGACCGATGGCTGTGTTA
